Addgene plasmid #161980: pGEMT-blastR-p2a-v5-dL5
Purpose: homologous donor template for endogenous tagging
Depositing lab: Joanna Wysocka. Depositing organization: Stanford University. Publication: Opposing Effects of Cohesin and Transcription on CTCF Organization Revealed by Super-resolution Imaging. Gu B, Comerci CJ, McCarthy DG, Saurabh S, Moerner WE, Wysocka J. Mol Cell. 2020 Nov 19;80(4):699-711.e7. doi: 10.1016/j.molcel.2020.10.001. Epub 2020 Oct 21. PubMed 33091336.
Backbone
  Vector backbone: pGEMT
  Backbone size w/o insert (bp): 3000
  Total vector size (bp): 4260
Growth in bacteria
  Bacterial resistance: Ampicillin, 100 μg/mL
  Growth temperature: 37°C
  Growth strain: DH5alpha
  Copy number: High Copy
Gene/Insert
  Gene/Insert name: blastR-p2a-v5-dL5-GSlinker
  Insert size (bp): 1260
Terms and licenses: Academic/Nonprofit Terms; Industry Terms: Not Available to Industry
How to cite: pGEMT-blastR-p2a-v5-dL5 was a gift from Joanna Wysocka (Addgene plasmid # 161980 ; http://n2t.net/addgene:161980 ; RRID:Addgene_161980)
