[The description below was written by a language model from this plasmid's Addgene catalogue record and pLannotate feature annotations shown in this document.]
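Description:
pGEMT-blastR-p2a-v5-dL5 is a bacterial cloning plasmid built on the pGEM-T backbone that serves as a donor template for tagging endogenous genes by homologous recombination. It is about 4.26 kb in total, with a roughly 1.26 kb insert. It is maintained at high copy in E. coli through a ColE1/pUC-type origin and selected with ampicillin via the β-lactamase gene and its promoter. The remaining backbone features are typical of pGEM-T: an f1 phage origin, a lacZα fragment interrupted by the cloning site, lac promoter/operator elements, and flanking T7 and SP6 phage promoters.

The insert, blastR-p2a-v5-dL5-GSlinker, lies between the T7 and SP6 promoters. The feature table shows a blasticidin S deaminase (BSD) coding sequence followed by a fluorogen-activating protein, annotated as a dimer of the L5 single-chain antibody fragment (dL5), which binds malachite green derivatives to give red fluorescence. The P2A peptide, V5 epitope and glycine-serine linker named in the insert are not annotated individually, but presumably occupy the unannotated gaps around these two coding sequences. A short hit to a hornet peptide downstream of dL5 is most likely a spurious match, possibly to the linker region.

No mammalian promoter is annotated, and the record does not describe any homology arms or target locus. This fits a generic tag cassette to which locus-specific arms would be added. Expression would then depend on in-frame integration at the target gene. The order of parts suggests that the P2A would separate the resistance protein from a V5-dL5 tag joined through the linker to the N-terminus of the target protein, although the record does not state this. The associated publication concerns super-resolution imaging of CTCF organization.
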