Features (pLannotate 1.2.2; 15 found; start..end, strand, type, name):
    543..1403    -  CDS            AmpR: β-lactamase; bla; confers resistance to ampicillin, carbenicillin, and related antibiotics
   1404..1508    -  promoter       AmpR promoter: bla
   1535..1585    +  misc_feature   bom (fragment): basis of mobility region from pBR322
   1613..2041    -  rep_origin     f1 ori (sequence partly withheld): f1 bacteriophage origin of replication; arrow indicates direction of (+) strand synthesis
   2045..2202    -  CDS            lacZα (fragment): LacZα fragment of β-galactosidase; lacZ fragment
   2205..2223    +  promoter       T7 promoter: promoter for bacteriophage T7 RNA polymerase
   2273..2668    +  CDS            BSD: blasticidin S deaminase; Aspergillus terreus BSD; confers resistance to blasticidin
   2783..3502    +  CDS            FAPα2: fluorogen-activating protein composed of a dimer of the L5-MG single-chain antibody fragment (Szent-Gyorgyi et al., 2008) binds malachite green derivatives to produce red fluorescence
   3535..3588    -  CDS            VESPI_VESMG (fragment): Experimental evidence at protein level: Swiss-Prot protein existence level 1. Shows contractile activity on isolated ileum smooth muscle. From Vespa magnifica (Hornet).
   3600..3618    -  promoter       SP6 promoter: promoter for bacteriophage SP6 RNA polymerase
   3660..3676    -  protein_bind   lac operator: The lac repressor binds to the lac operator to inhibit transcription in E. coli. This inhibition can be relieved by adding lactose or isopropyl-β-D-thiogalactopyranoside (IPTG). lac repressor encoded by lacI
   3684..3714    -  promoter       lac promoter: promoter for the E. coli lac operon
   3729..3750    -  protein_bind   CAP binding site: CAP binding activates transcription in the presence of cAMP. E. coli catabolite activator protein
   3763..3855    -  CDS            lacI (fragment): lac repressor; lacI; The lac repressor binds to the lac operator to inhibit transcription in E. coli. This inhibition can be relieved by adding lactose or isopropyl-β-D-thiogalactopyranoside (IPTG).
   4038..372     -  rep_origin     ori (across the origin): high-copy-number ColE1/pMB1/pBR322/pUC origin of replication
>Addgene plasmid #161980 | pGEMT-blastR-p2a-v5-dL5 | addgene full sequence | sequence record 321811 | Addgene NGS Result
AGTTCGGTGTAGGTCGTTCGCTCCAAGCTGGGCTGTGTGCACGAACCCCCCGTTCAGCCCGACCGCTGCG
CCTTATCCGGTAACTATCGTCTTGAGTCCAACCCGGTAAGACACGACTTATCGCCACTGGCAGCAGCCAC
TGGTAACAGGATTAGCAGAGCGAGGTATGTAGGCGGTGCTACAGAGTTCTTGAAGTGGTGGCCTAACTAC
GGCTACACTAGAAGAACAGTATTTGGTATCTGCGCTCTGCTGAAGCCAGTTACCTTCGGAAAAAGAGTTG
GTAGCTCTTGATCCGGCAAACAAACCACCGCTGGTAGCGGTGGTTTTTTTGTTTGCAAGCAGCAGATTAC
GCGCAGAAAAAAAGGATCTCAAGAAGATCCTTTGATCTTTTCTACGGGGTCTGACGCTCAGTGGAACGAA
AACTCACGTTAAGGGATTTTGGTCATGAGATTATCAAAAAGGATCTTCACCTAGATCCTTTTAAATTAAA
AATGAAGTTTTAAATCAATCTAAAGTATATATGAGTAAACTTGGTCTGACAGTTACCAATGCTTAATCAG
TGAGGCACCTATCTCAGCGATCTGTCTATTTCGTTCATCCATAGTTGCCTGACTCCCCGTCGTGTAGATA
ACTACGATACGGGAGGGCTTACCATCTGGCCCCAGTGCTGCAATGATACCGCGAGACCCACGCTCACCGG
CTCCAGATTTATCAGCAATAAACCAGCCAGCCGGAAGGGCCGAGCGCAGAAGTGGTCCTGCAACTTTATC
CGCCTCCATCCAGTCTATTAATTGTTGCCGGGAAGCTAGAGTAAGTAGTTCGCCAGTTAATAGTTTGCGC
AACGTTGTTGCCATTGCTACAGGCATCGTGGTGTCACGCTCGTCGTTTGGTATGGCTTCATTCAGCTCCG
GTTCCCAACGATCAAGGCGAGTTACATGATCCCCCATGTTGTGCAAAAAAGCGGTTAGCTCCTTCGGTCC
TCCGATCGTTGTCAGAAGTAAGTTGGCCGCAGTGTTATCACTCATGGTTATGGCAGCACTGCATAATTCT
CTTACTGTCATGCCATCCGTAAGATGCTTTTCTGTGACTGGTGAGTACTCAACCAAGTCATTCTGAGAAT
AGTGTATGCGGCGACCGAGTTGCTCTTGCCCGGCGTCAATACGGGATAATACCGCGCCACATAGCAGAAC
TTTAAAAGTGCTCATCATTGGAAAACGTTCTTCGGGGCGAAAACTCTCAAGGATCTTACCGCTGTTGAGA
TCCAGTTCGATGTAACCCACTCGTGCACCCAACTGATCTTCAGCATCTTTTACTTTCACCAGCGTTTCTG
GGTGAGCAAAAACAGGAAGGCAAAATGCCGCAAAAAAGGGAATAAGGGCGACACGGAAATGTTGAATACT
CATACTCTTCCTTTTTCAATATTATTGAAGCATTTATCAGGGTTATTGTCTCATGAGCGGATACATATTT
GAATGTATTTAGAAAAATAAACAAATAGGGGTTCCGCGCACATTTCCCCGAAAAGTGCCACCTGATGCGG
TGTGAAATACCGCACAGATGCGTAAGGAGAAAATACCGCATCAGGAAATTGTAAGCGTTAATATTTTGTT
AAAATTCGCGTTAAATTTTTGTTAAATCAGCTCATTTTTTAACCAATAGGCCGAAATCGGCAAAATCCCT
TATAAATCAAAAGAATAGACCGAGATAGGGT
[37 nt withheld, positions 1712-1748]
AAAGAACGTGGACTCCAACGTCAAAGG
[49 nt withheld, positions 1776-1824]
T
[91 nt withheld, positions 1826-1916]
G
[124 nt withheld, positions 1918-2041]
CCATTCGCCATTCAGGCTGCGCAACTGTTGGGAAGGGCGATCGGTGCGGGCCTCTTCGCTATTACGCCAG
CTGGCGAAAGGGGGATGTGCTGCAAGGCGATTAAGTTGGGTAACGCCAGGGTTTTCCCAGTCACGACGTT
GTAAAACGACGGCCAGTGAATTGTAATACGACTCACTATAGGGCGAATTGGGCCCGACGTCGCATGCTCC
CGGCCGCCATGGCCGCGGGATATGGCCAAGCCTTTGTCTCAAGAAGAATCCACCCTCATTGAAAGAGCAA
CGGCTACAATCAACAGCATCCCCATCTCTGAAGACTACAGCGTCGCCAGCGCAGCTCTCTCTAGCGACGG
CCGCATCTTCACTGGTGTCAATGTATATCATTTTACTGGGGGACCTTGTGCAGAACTCGTGGTGCTGGGC
ACTGCTGCTGCTGCGGCAGCTGGCAACCTGACTTGTATCGTCGCGATCGGAAATGAGAACAGGGGCATCT
TGAGCCCCTGCGGACGGTGCCGACAGGTGCTTCTCGATCTGCATCCTGGGATCAAAGCCATAGTGAAGGA
CAGTGATGGACAGCCGACGGCAGTTGGGATTCGTGAATTGCTGCCCTCTGGTTATGTGTGGGAGGGCGGA
AGCGGAGCTACTAACTTCAGCCTGCTGAAGCAGGCTGGAGACGTGGAGGAGAACCCTGGACCTAAGCTTG
GTAAGCCGATTCCAAACCCACTGCTGGGACTGGATAGCACACAGGCCGTCGTTACCCAAGAACCTAGTGT
TACCGTTAGCCCAGGTGGTACTGTTATACTTACTTGTGGAAGTGGTACGGGTGCCGTCACATCTGGTCAT
TATGCAAATTGGTTTCAACAAAAACCAGGACAAGCTCCAAGAGCTTTGATTTTTGATACTGATAAGAAGT
ATTCTTGGACCCCAGGTAGATTTTCTGGATCTTTGCTGGGAGCAAAGGCAGCTTTGACAATATCAGATGC
TCAGCCTGAGGACGAAGCCGAGTATTACTGTTCTCTTAGCGACGTGGATGGCTACTTGTTTGGCGGTGGA
ACACAACTGACGGTTCTGTCCGGTGGTGGCGGCTCTGGTGGCGGTGGCAGCGGCGGTGGTGGTTCCGGAG
GCGGCGGTTCTCAGGCTGTGGTGACTCAGGAGCCGTCAGTGACTGTGTCCCCAGGAGGGACAGTCATTCT
CACTTGTGGCTCCGGCACTGGAGCTGTCACCAGTGGTCATTATGCCAACTGGTTCCAGCAGAAGCCTGGC
CAAGCCCCCAGGGCACTTATATTTGACACCGACAAGAAGTATTCCTGGACCCCTGGCCGATTCTCAGGCT
CCCTCCTTGGGGCCAAGGCTGCCCTGACCATCTCGGATGCGCAGCCTGAAGATGAGGCTGAGTATTACTG
TTCGCTCTCCGACGTTGACGGTTATCTGTTCGGAGGAGGCACCCAGCTGACCGTCCTCTCCGGAGGAGGT
GGGTCTGGAGGTGGAGGATCTCAGGCGGCCGCCTGCAGGTCGACCATATGGGAGAGCTCCCAACGCGTTG
GATGCATAGCTTGAGTATTCTATAGTGTCACCTAAATAGCTTGGCGTAATCATGGTCATAGCTGTTTCCT
GTGTGAAATTGTTATCCGCTCACAATTCCACACAACATACGAGCCGGAAGCATAAAGTGTAAAGCCTGGG
GTGCCTAATGAGTGAGCTAACTCACATTAATTGCGTTGCGCTCACTGCCCGCTTTCCAGTCGGGAAACCT
GTCGTGCCAGCTGCATTAATGAATCGGCCAACGCGCGGGGAGAGGCGGTTTGCGTATTGGGCGCTCTTCC
GCTTCCTCGCTCACTGACTCGCTGCGCTCGGTCGTTCGGCTGCGGCGAGCGGTATCAGCTCACTCAAAGG
CGGTAATACGGTTATCCACAGAATCAGGGGATAACGCAGGAAAGAACATGTGAGCAAAAGGCCAGCAAAA
GGCCAGGAACCGTAAAAAGGCCGCGTTGCTGGCGTTTTTCCATAGGCTCCGCCCCCCTGACGAGCATCAC
AAAAATCGACGCTCAAGTCAGAGGTGGCGAAACCCGACAGGACTATAAAGATACCAGGCGTTTCCCCCTG
GAAGCTCCCTCGTGCGCTCTCCTGTTCCGACCCTGCCGCTTACCGGATACCTGTCCGCCTTTCTCCCTTC
GGGAAGCGTGGCGCTTTCTCATAGCTCACGCTGTAGGTATCTC
