>Addgene plasmid #161980 | pGEMT-blastR-p2a-v5-dL5 | depositor partial sequence | sequence record 314177 | pGEMT-blastR-p2a-v5-dL5 sequence 1260 bps
ATGGCCAAGCCTTTGTCTCAAGAAGAATCCACCCTCATTGAAAGAGCAACGGCTACAATCAACAGCATCC
CCATCTCTGAAGACTACAGCGTCGCCAGCGCAGCTCTCTCTAGCGACGGCCGCATCTTCACTGGTGTCAA
TGTATATCATTTTACTGGGGGACCTTGTGCAGAACTCGTGGTGCTGGGCACTGCTGCTGCTGCGGCAGCT
GGCAACCTGACTTGTATCGTCGCGATCGGAAATGAGAACAGGGGCATCTTGAGCCCCTGCGGACGGTGCC
GACAGGTGCTTCTCGATCTGCATCCTGGGATCAAAGCCATAGTGAAGGACAGTGATGGACAGCCGACGGC
AGTTGGGATTCGTGAATTGCTGCCCTCTGGTTATGTGTGGGAGGGCGGAAGCGGAGCTACTAACTTCAGC
CTGCTGAAGCAGGCTGGAGACGTGGAGGAGAACCCTGGACCTAAGCTTGGTAAGCCGATTCCAAACCCAC
TGCTGGGACTGGATAGCACACAGGCCGTCGTTACCCAAGAACCTAGTGTTACCGTTAGCCCAGGTGGTAC
TGTTATACTTACTTGTGGAAGTGGTACGGGTGCCGTCACATCTGGTCATTATGCAAATTGGTTTCAACAA
AAACCAGGACAAGCTCCAAGAGCTTTGATTTTTGATACTGATAAGAAGTATTCTTGGACCCCAGGTAGAT
TTTCTGGATCTTTGCTGGGAGCAAAGGCAGCTTTGACAATATCAGATGCTCAGCCTGAGGACGAAGCCGA
GTATTACTGTTCTCTTAGCGACGTGGATGGCTACTTGTTTGGCGGTGGAACACAACTGACGGTTCTGTCC
GGTGGTGGCGGCTCTGGTGGCGGTGGCAGCGGCGGTGGTGGTTCCGGAGGCGGCGGTTCTCAGGCTGTGG
TGACTCAGGAGCCGTCAGTGACTGTGTCCCCAGGAGGGACAGTCATTCTCACTTGTGGCTCCGGCACTGG
AGCTGTCACCAGTGGTCATTATGCCAACTGGTTCCAGCAGAAGCCTGGCCAAGCCCCCAGGGCACTTATA
TTTGACACCGACAAGAAGTATTCCTGGACCCCTGGCCGATTCTCAGGCTCCCTCCTTGGGGCCAAGGCTG
CCCTGACCATCTCGGATGCGCAGCCTGAAGATGAGGCTGAGTATTACTGTTCGCTCTCCGACGTTGACGG
TTATCTGTTCGGAGGAGGCACCCAGCTGACCGTCCTCTCCGGAGGAGGTGGGTCTGGAGGTGGAGGATCT
